>Addgene plasmid #141685 | TFORF0756 | addgene full sequence | sequence record 392755 | Addgene NGS Result
GGCTCCGGTGCCCGTCAGTGGGCAGAGCGCACATCGCCCACAGTCCCCGAGAAGTTGGGGGGAGGGGTCG
GCAATTGAACCGGTGCCTAGAGAAGGTGGCGCGGGGTAAACTGGGAAAGTGATGTCGTGTACTGGCTCCG
CCTTTTTCCCGAGGGTGGGGGAGAACCGTATATAAGTGCAGTAGTCGCCGTGAACGTTCTTTTTCGCAAC
GGGTTTGCCGCCAGAACACAGGTAAGTGCCGTGTGTGGTTCCCGCGGGCCTGGCCTCTTTACGGGTTATG
GCCCTTGCGTGCCTTGAATTACTTCCACCTGGCTGCAGTACGTGATTCTTGATCCCGAGCTTCGGGTTGG
AAGTGGGTGGGAGAGTTCGAGGCCTTGCGCTTAAGGAGCCCCTTCGCCTCGTGCTTGAGTTGAGGCCTGG
CCTGGGCGCTGGGGCCGCCGCGTGCGAATCTGGTGGCACCTTCGCGCCTGTCTCGCTGCTTTCGATAAGT
CTCTAGCCATTTAAAATTTTTGATGACCTGCTGCGACGCTTTTTTTCTGGCAAGATAGTCTTGTAAATGC
GGGCCAAGATCTGCACACTGGTATTTCGGTTTTTGGGGCCGCGGGCGGCGACGGGGCCCGTGCGTCCCAG
CGCACATGTTCGGCGAGGCGGGGCCTGCGAGCGCGGCCACCGAGAATCGGACGGGGGTAGTCTCAAGCTG
GCCGGCCTGCTCTGGTGCCTGGCCTCGCGCCGCCGTGTATCGCCCCGCCCTGGGCGGCAAGGCTGGCCCG
GTCGGCACCAGTTGCGTGAGCGGAAAGATGGCCGCTTCCCGGCCCTGCTGCAGGGAGCTCAAAATGGAGG
ACGCGGCGCTCGGGAGAGCGGGCGGGTGAGTCACCCACACAAAGGAAAAGGGCCTTTCCGTCCTCAGCCG
TCGCTTCATGTGACTCCACGGAGTACCGGGCGCCGTCCAGGCACCTCGATTAGTTCTCGAGCTTTTGGAG
TACGTCGTCTTTAGGTTGGGGGGAGGGGTTTTATGCGATGGAGTTTCCCCACACTGAGTGGGTGGAGACT
GAAGTTAGGCCAGCTTGGCACTTGATGTAATTCTCCTTGGAATTTGCCCTTTTTGAGTTTGGATCTTGGT
TCATTCTCAAGCCTCAGACAGTGGTTCAAAGTTTTTTTCTTCCATTTCAGGTGTCGTGAGGCTAGCACCG
CCACCATGGAAACACCCTTCTACGGCGATGAGGCGCTGAGCGGCCTGGGCGGCGGCGCCAGTGGCAGCGG
CGGCAGCTTCGCGTCCCCGGGCCGCTTGTTCCCCGGGGCGCCCCCGACGGCCGCGGCCGGCAGCATGATG
AAGAAGGACGCGCTGACGCTGAGCCTGAGTGAGCAGGTGGCGGCAGCGCTCAAGCCTGCGGCCGCGCCGC
CTCCTACCCCCCTGCGCGCCGACGGCGCCCCCAGCGCGGCACCCCCCGACGGCCTGCTCGCCTCTCCCGA
CCTGGGGCTGCTGAAGCTGGCCTCCCCCGAGCTCGAGCGCCTCATCATCCAGTCCAACGGGCTGGTCACC
ACCACGCCGACGAGCTCACAGTTCCTCTACCCCAAGGTGGCGGCCAGCGAGGAGCAGGAGTTCGCCGAGG
GCTTCGTCAAGGCCCTGGAGGATTTACACAAGCAGAACCAGCTCGGCGCGGGCGCGGCCGCTGCCGCCGC
CGCCGCCGCCGCCGGGGGGCCCTCGGGCACGGCCACGGGCTCCGCGCCCCCCGGCGAGCTGGCCCCGGCG
GCGGCCGCGCCCGAAGCGCCTGTCTACGCGAACCTGAGCAGCTACGCGGGCGGCGCCGGGGGCGCGGGGG
GCGCCGCGACGGTCGCCTTCGCTGCCGAACCTGTGCCCTTCCCGCCGCCGCCACCCCCAGGCGCGTTGGG
GCCGCCGCGCCTGGCTGCGCTCAAGGACGAGCCACAGACGGTGCCCGACGTGCCGAGCTTCGGCGAGAGC
CCGCCGTTGTCGCCCATCGACATGGACACGCAGGAGCGCATCAAGGCGGAGCGCAAGCGGCTGCGCAACC
GCATCGCCGCCTCCAAGTGCCGCAAGCGCAAGCTGGAGCGCATCTCGCGCCTGGAAGAGAAAGTGAAGAC
CCTCAAGAGTCAGAACACGGAGCTGGCGTCCACGGCGAGCCTGCTGCGCGAGCAGGTGGCGCAGCTCAAG
CAGAAAGTCCTCAGCCACGTCAACAGCGGCTGCCAGCTGCTGCCCCAGCACCAGGTGCCCGCGTACTAGT
AATGAACTAGTCCGTAACTTGAAAGTATTTCGATTTCTTGGCTTTATATATCTTGTGGAAAGGACGAGAA
TGATGCTCCTTGTATCACTTAACGCGTTAAGTCGACAATCAACCTCTGGATTACAAAATTTGTGAAAGAT
TGACTGGTATTCTTAACTATGTTGCTCCTTTTACGCTATGTGGATACGCTGCTTTAATGCCTTTGTATCA
TGCTATTGCTTCCCGTATGGCTTTCATTTTCTCCTCCTTGTATAAATCCTGGTTGCTGTCTCTTTATGAG
GAGTTGTGGCCCGTTGTCAGGCAACGTGGCGTGGTGTGCACTGTGTTTGCTGACGCAACCCCCACTGGTT
GGGGCATTGCCACCACCTGTCAGCTCCTTTCCGGGACTTTCGCTTTCCCCCTCCCTATTGCCACGGCGGA
ACTCATCGCCGCCTGCCTTGCCCGCTGCTGGACAGGGGCTCGGCTGTTGGGCACTGACAATTCCGTGGTG
TTGTCGGGGAAATCATCGTCCTTTCCTTGGCTGCTCGCCTGTGTTGCCACCTGGATTCTGCGCGGGACGT
CCTTCTGCTACGTCCCTTCGGCCCTCAATCCAGCGGACCTTCCTTCCCGCGGCCTGCTGCCGGCTCTGCG
GCCTCTTCCGCGTCTTCGCCTTCGCCCTCAGACGAGTCGGATCTCCCTTTGGGCCGCCTCCCCGCGTCGA
CTTTAAGACCAATGACTTACAAGGCAGCTGTAGATCTTAGCCACTTTTTAAAAGAAAAGGGGGGACTGGA
AGGGCTAATTCACTCCCAACGAAGACAAGATCTGCTTTTTGCTTGTACTGGGTCTCTCTGGTTAGACCAG
ATCTGAGCCTGGGAGCTCTCTGGCTAACTAGGGAACCCACTGCTTAAGCCTCAATAAAGCTTGCCTTGAG
TGCTTCAAGTAGTGTGTGCCCGTCTGTTGTGTGACTCTGGTAACTAGAGATCCCTCAGACCCTTTTAGTC
AGTGTGGAAAATCTCTAGCAGTACGTATAGTAGTTCATGTCATCTTATTATTCAGTATTTATAACTTGCA
AAGAAATGAATATCAGAGAGTGAGAGGAACTTGTTTATTGCAGCTTATAATGGTTACAAATAAAGCAATA
GCATCACAAATTTCACAAATAAAGCATTTTTTTCACTGCATTCTAGTTGTGGTTTGTCCAAACTCATCAA
TGTATCTTATCATGTCTGGCTCTAGCTATCCCGCCCCTAACTCCGCCCATCCCGCCCCTAACTCCGCCCA
GTTCCGCCCATTCTCCGCCCCATGGCTGACTAATTTTTTTTATTTATGCAGAGGCCGAGGCCGCCTCGGC
CTCTGAGCTATTCCAGAAGTAGTGAGGAGGCTTTTTTGGAGGCCTAGGGACGTACCCAATTCGCCCTATA
GTGAGTCGTATTACGCGCGCTCACTGGCCGTCGTTTTACAACGTCGTGACTGGGAAAACCCTGGCGTTAC
CCAACTTAATCGCCTTGCAGCACATCCCCCTTTCGCCAGCTGGCGTAATAGCGAAGAGGCCCGCACCGAT
CGCCCTTCCCAACAGTTGCGCAGCCTGAATGGCGAATGGG
[124 nt withheld, positions 3821-3944]
C
[91 nt withheld, positions 3946-4036]
A
[49 nt withheld, positions 4038-4086]
CCTTTGACGTTGGAGTCCACGTTCTTT
[37 nt withheld, positions 4114-4150]
ACCCTATCTCGGTCTATTCTTTTGATTTATAAGGGATTTTGCCGATTTCGGCCTATTGGTTAAAAAATGA
GCTGATTTAACAAAAATTTAACGCGAATTTTAACAAAATATTAACGCTTACAATTTAGGTGGCACTTTTC
GGGGAAATGTGCGCGGAACCCCTATTTGTTTATTTTTCTAAATACATTCAAATATGTATCCGCTCATGAG
ACAATAACCCTGATAAATGCTTCAATAATATTGAAAAAGGAAGAGTATGAGTATTCAACATTTCCGTGTC
GCCCTTATTCCCTTTTTTGCGGCATTTTGCCTTCCTGTTTTTGCTCACCCAGAAACGCTGGTGAAAGTAA
AAGATGCTGAAGATCAGTTGGGTGCACGAGTGGGTTACATCGAACTGGATCTCAACAGCGGTAAGATCCT
TGAGAGTTTTCGCCCCGAAGAACGTTTTCCAATGATGAGCACTTTTAAAGTTCTGCTATGTGGCGCGGTA
TTATCCCGTATTGACGCCGGGCAAGAGCAACTCGGTCGCCGCATACACTATTCTCAGAATGACTTGGTTG
AGTACTCACCAGTCACAGAAAAGCATCTTACGGATGGCATGACAGTAAGAGAATTATGCAGTGCTGCCAT
AACCATGAGTGATAACACTGCGGCCAACTTACTTCTGACAACGATCGGAGGACCGAAGGAGCTAACCGCT
TTTTTGCACAACATGGGGGATCATGTAACTCGCCTTGATCGTTGGGAACCGGAGCTGAATGAAGCCATAC
CAAACGACGAGCGTGACACCACGATGCCTGTAGCAATGGCAACAACGTTGCGCAAACTATTAACTGGCGA
ACTACTTACTCTAGCTTCCCGGCAACAATTAATAGACTGGATGGAGGCGGATAAAGTTGCAGGACCACTT
CTGCGCTCGGCCCTTCCGGCTGGCTGGTTTATTGCTGATAAATCTGGAGCCGGTGAGCGTGGGTCTCGCG
GTATCATTGCAGCACTGGGGCCAGATGGTAAGCCCTCCCGTATCGTAGTTATCTACACGACGGGGAGTCA
GGCAACTATGGATGAACGAAATAGACAGATCGCTGAGATAGGTGCCTCACTGATTAAGCATTGGTAACTG
TCAGACCAAGTTTACTCATATATACTTTAGATTGATTTAAAACTTCATTTTTAATTTAAAAGGATCTAGG
TGAAGATCCTTTTTGATAATCTCATGACCAAAATCCCTTAACGTGAGTTTTCGTTCCACTGAGCGTCAGA
CCCCGTAGAAAAGATCAAAGGATCTTCTTGAGATCCTTTTTTTCTGCGCGTAATCTGCTGCTTGCAAACA
AAAAAACCACCGCTACCAGCGGTGGTTTGTTTGCCGGATCAAGAGCTACCAACTCTTTTTCCGAAGGTAA
CTGGCTTCAGCAGAGCGCAGATACCAAATACTGTTCTTCTAGTGTAGCCGTAGTTAGGCCACCACTTCAA
GAACTCTGTAGCACCGCCTACATACCTCGCTCTGCTAATCCTGTTACCAGTGGCTGCTGCCAGTGGCGAT
AAGTCGTGTCTTACCGGGTTGGACTCAAGACGATAGTTACCGGATAAGGCGCAGCGGTCGGGCTGAACGG
GGGGTTCGTGCACACAGCCCAGCTTGGAGCGAACGACCTACACCGAACTGAGATACCTACAGCGTGAGCT
ATGAGAAAGCGCCACGCTTCCCGAAGGGAGAAAGGCGGACAGGTATCCGGTAAGCGGCAGGGTCGGAACA
GGAGAGCGCACGAGGGAGCTTCCAGGGGGAAACGCCTGGTATCTTTATAGTCCTGTCGGGTTTCGCCACC
TCTGACTTGAGCGTCGATTTTTGTGATGCTCGTCAGGGGGGCGGAGCCTATGGAAAAACGCCAGCAACGC
GGCCTTTTTACGGTTCCTGGCCTTTTGCTGGCCTTTTGCTCACATGTTCTTTCCTGCGTTATCCCCTGAT
TCTGTGGATAACCGTATTACCGCCTTTGAGTGAGCTGATACCGCTCGCCGCAGCCGAACGACCGAGCGCA
GCGAGTCAGTGAGCGAGGAAGCGGAAGAGCGCCCAATACGCAAACCGCCTCTCCCCGCGCGTTGGCCGAT
TCATTAATGCAGCTGGCACGACAGGTTTCCCGACTGGAAAGCGGGCAGTGAGCGCAACGCAATTAATGTG
AGTTAGCTCACTCATTAGGCACCCCAGGCTTTACACTTTATGCTTCCGGCTCGTATGTTGTGTGGAATTG
TGAGCGGATAACAATTTCACACAGGAAACAGCTATGACCATGATTACGCCAAGCGCGCAATTAACCCTCA
CTAAAGGGAACAAAAGCTGGAGCTGCAAGCTTAATGTAGTCTTATGCAATACTCTTGTAGTCTTGCAACA
TGGTAACGATGAGTTAGCAACATGCCTTACAAGGAGAGAAAAAGCACCGTGCATGCCGATTGGTGGAAGT
AAGGTGGTACGATCGTGCCTTATTAGGAAGGCAACAGACGGGTCTGACATGGATTGGACGAACCACTGAA
TTGCCGCATTGCAGAGATATTGTATTTAAGTGCCTAGCTCGATACATAAACGGGTCTCTCTGGTTAGACC
AGATCTGAGCCTGGGAGCTCTCTGGCTAACTAGGGAACCCACTGCTTAAGCCTCAATAAAGCTTGCCTTG
AGTGCTTCAAGTAGTGTGTGCCCGTCTGTTGTGTGACTCTGGTAACTAGAGATCCCTCAGACCCTTTTAG
TCAGTGTGGAAAATCTCTAGCAGTGGCGCCCGAACAGGGACTTGAAAGCGAAAGGGAAACCAGAGGAGCT
CTCTCGACGCAGGACTCGGCTTGCTGAAGCGCGCACGGCAAGAGGCGAGGGGCGGCGACTGGTGAGTACG
CCAAAAATTTTGACTAGCGGAGGCTAGAAGGAGAGAGATGGGTGCGAGAGCGTCAGTATTAAGCGGGGGA
GAATTAGATCGCGATGGGAAAAAATTCGGTTAAGGCCAGGGGGAAAGAAAAAATATAAATTAAAACATAT
AGTATGGGCAAGCAGGGAGCTAGAACGATTCGCAGTTAATCCTGGCCTGTTAGAAACATCAGAAGGCTGT
AGACAAATACTGGGACAGCTACAACCATCCCTTCAGACAGGATCAGAAGAACTTAGATCATTATATAATA
CAGTAGCAACCCTCTATTGTGTGCATCAAAGGATAGAGATAAAAGACACCAAGGAAGCTTTAGACAAGAT
AGAGGAAGAGCAAAACAAAAGTAAGACCACCGCACAGCAAGCGGCCGCTGATCTTCAGACCTGGAGGAGG
AGATATGAGGGACAATTGGAGAAGTGAATTATATAAATATAAAGTAGTAAAAATTGAACCATTAGGAGTA
GCACCCACCAAGGCAAAGAGAAGAGTGGTGCAGAGAGAAAAAAGAGCAGTGGGAATAGGAGCTTTGTTCC
TTGGGTTCTTGGGAGCAGCAGGAAGCACTATGGGCGCAGCGTCAATGACGCTGACGGTACAGGCCAGACA
ATTATTGTCTGGTATAGTGCAGCAGCAGAACAATTTGCTGAGGGCTATTGAGGCGCAACAGCATCTGTTG
CAACTCACAGTCTGGGGCATCAAGCAGCTCCAGGCAAGAATCCTGGCTGTGGAAAGATACCTAAAGGATC
AACAGCTCCTGGGGATTTGGGGTTGCTCTGGAAAACTCATTTGCACCACTGCTGTGCCTTGGAATGCTAG
TTGGAGTAATAAATCTCTGGAACAGATTTGGAATCACACGACCTGGATGGAGTGGGACAGAGAAATTAAC
AATTACACAAGCTTAATACACTCCTTAATTGAAGAATCGCAAAACCAGCAAGAAAAGAATGAACAAGAAT
TATTGGAATTAGATAAATGGGCAAGTTTGTGGAATTGGTTTAACATAACAAATTGGCTGTGGTATATAAA
ATTATTCATAATGATAGTAGGAGGCTTGGTAGGTTTAAGAATAGTTTTTGCTGTACTTTCTATAGTGAAT
AGAGTTAGGCAGGGATATTCACCATTATCGTTTCAGACCCACCTCCCAACCCCGAGGGGACCCATGCATT
GCATCTCAATTAGTCAGCAACCAGGTGTGGAAAGTCCCCAGGCTCCCCAGCAGGCAGAAGTATGCAAAGC
ATGCGTCTCAATTAGTCAGCAACCATAGTCCCGCCCCTAACTCCGCCCATCCCGCCCCTAACTCCGCCCA
GTTCCGCCCATTCTCCGCCCCATGGCTGACTAATTTTTTTTATTTATGCAGAGGCCGAGGCCGCCTCGGC
CTCTGAGCTATTCCAGAAGTAGTGAGGAGGCTTTTTTGGAGGCCTAGGCTTTTGCAAAAAGCTTTCTAGA
GGTACCACCGGAGCTTACCATGACCGAGTACAAGCCCACGGTGCGCCTCGCCACCCGCGACGACGTCCCC
AGGGCCGTACGCACCCTCGCCGCCGCGTTCGCCGACTACCCCGCCACGCGCCACACCGTCGATCCGGACC
GCCACATCGAGCGGGTCACCGAGCTGCAAGAACTCTTCCTCACGCGCGTCGGGCTCGACATCGGCAAGGT
GTGGGTCGCGGACGACGGCGCCGCCGTGGCGGTCTGGACCACGCCGGAGAGCGTCGAAGCGGGGGCGGTG
TTCGCCGAGATCGGCCCGCGCATGGCCGAGTTGAGCGGTTCCCGGCTGGCCGCGCAGCAACAGATGGAAG
GCCTCCTGGCGCCGCACCGGCCCAAGGAGCCCGCGTGGTTCCTGGCCACCGTCGGCGTCTCGCCCGACCA
CCAGGGCAAGGGTCTGGGCAGCGCCGTCGTGCTCCCCGGAGTGGAGGCGGCCGAGCGCGCCGGGGTGCCC
GCCTTCCTGGAGACCTCCGCGCCCCGCAACCTCCCCTTCTACGAGCGGCTCGGCTTCACCGTCACCGCCG
ACGTCGAGGTGCCCGAAGGACCGCGCACCTGGTGCATGACCCGCAAGCCCGGTGCCAGTTAACGAATTCT
AGATCTTGAGACAAATGGCAGTATTCATCCACAATTTTAAAAGAAAAGGGGGGATTGGGGGGTACAGTGC
AGGGGAAAGAATAGTAGACATAATAGCAACAGACATACAAACTAAAGAATTACAAAAACAAATTACAAAA
ATTCAAAATTTTCGGGTTTATTACAGGGACAGCAGAGATCCACTTTGGCGCCGGCTCGAGGCCTGCAGGT
GCAAAGATGGATAAAGTTTTAAACAGAGAGGAATCTTTGCAGCTAATGGACCTTCTAGGTCTTGAAAGGA
GTGGGAATT
Features (pLannotate 1.2.2; 31 found; start..end, strand, type, name):
      1..1179    +  promoter       EF-1α promoter: strong constitutive promoter for human elongation factor EF-1α
   1196..2236    +  CDS            JUND: JUND_HUMAN - Experimental evidence at protein level: Swiss-Prot protein existence level 1. Transcription factor binding AP-1 sites. From Homo sapiens (Human).
   2252..2305    +  promoter       U6 promoter (fragment): RNA polymerase III promoter for human U6 snRNA
   2347..2935    +  misc_feature   WPRE: woodchuck hepatitis virus posttranscriptional regulatory element
   2986..3005    +  misc_feature   cPPT/CTS (fragment): central polypurine tract and central termination sequence of HIV-1
   3007..3240    +  LTR            3' LTR (ΔU3): self-inactivating 3' long terminal repeat (LTR) from HIV-1
   3318..3439    +  polyA_signal   SV40 poly(A) signal: SV40 polyadenylation signal
   3479..3614    +  rep_origin     SV40 ori: SV40 origin of replication
   3635..3653    -  promoter       T7 promoter: promoter for bacteriophage T7 RNA polymerase
   3661..3816    +  CDS            lacZα (fragment): LacZα fragment of β-galactosidase; lacZ fragment
   3821..4249    +  rep_origin     f1 ori (sequence partly withheld): f1 bacteriophage origin of replication; arrow indicates direction of (+) strand synthesis
   4302..4406    +  promoter       AmpR promoter: bla
   4407..5267    +  CDS            AmpR: β-lactamase; bla; confers resistance to ampicillin, carbenicillin, and related antibiotics
   5438..6026    +  rep_origin     ori: high-copy-number ColE1/pMB1/pBR322/pUC origin of replication
   6209..6301    +  CDS            lacI (fragment): lac repressor; lacI; The lac repressor binds to the lac operator to inhibit transcription in E. coli. This inhibition can be relieved by adding lactose or isopropyl-β-D-thiogalactopyranoside (IPTG).
   6314..6335    +  protein_bind   CAP binding site: CAP binding activates transcription in the presence of cAMP. E. coli catabolite activator protein
   6350..6380    +  promoter       lac promoter: promoter for the E. coli lac operon
   6388..6404    +  protein_bind   lac operator: The lac repressor binds to the lac operator to inhibit transcription in E. coli. This inhibition can be relieved by adding lactose or isopropyl-β-D-thiogalactopyranoside (IPTG). lac repressor encoded by lacI
   6449..6467    +  promoter       T3 promoter: promoter for bacteriophage T3 RNA polymerase
   6495..6721    +  promoter       RSV promoter: Rous sarcoma virus enhancer/promoter
   6722..6902    +  LTR            5' LTR (truncated): truncated 5' long terminal repeat (LTR) from HIV-1
   6949..7074    +  misc_feature   HIV-1 Ψ: packaging signal of human immunodeficiency virus type 1
   7058..7421    +  CDS            HIV-1 gag (fragment): gag protein from human immunodeficiency virus 1; gag
   7567..7800    +  misc_feature   RRE: The Rev response element (RRE) of HIV-1 allows for Rev-dependent mRNA export from the nucleus to the cytoplasm.
   8177..8203    +  CDS            Rev (fragment): human immunodeficiency virus 1 (HIV-1) Rev protein; rev; enhances nuclear export of unspliced and incompletely spliced viral mRNAs
   8210..8233    +  promoter       SV40 promoter (fragment): SV40 early promoter
   8234..8305    +  promoter       SV40 promoter (fragment): SV40 enhancer and early promoter
   8329..8464    +  rep_origin     SV40 ori: SV40 origin of replication
   8510..9106    +  CDS            PuroR (fragment): puromycin N-acetyltransferase; pac from Streptomyces; confers resistance to puromycin
   9155..9272    +  misc_feature   cPPT/CTS: central polypurine tract and central termination sequence of HIV-1
   9337..9403    +  CDS            small t antigen (fragment): SV40 (simian virus 40) small t antigen
