[The description below was written by a language model from this plasmid's Addgene catalogue record and pLannotate feature annotations shown in this document.]
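Description:
TFORF0756 is a lentiviral mammalian expression plasmid built on the pLX_TRC317 backbone that carries the human JUND open reading frame, one member of a barcoded transcription factor ORF collection. It is propagated in E. coli through a high-copy ColE1/pUC-type origin with ampicillin selection from the β-lactamase gene. An f1 origin and remnants of a lac cloning cassette with T7 and T3 promoters are also present in the bacterial portion. The depositor notes that the plasmid can recombine, as is common for LTR-containing vectors.

The viral portion has a third-generation, self-inactivating layout. An RSV promoter drives a truncated HIV-1 5' LTR, followed by the Ψ packaging signal with a gag fragment, the Rev response element and a central polypurine tract. The 3' LTR carries the ΔU3 deletion, which inactivates LTR promoter activity after integration. Between the LTRs, an SV40 early promoter region sits upstream of puromycin N-acetyltransferase for selecting transduced cells. Downstream of it, a strong constitutive EF-1α promoter drives JUND, an AP-1 site-binding transcription factor. A WPRE after the ORF enhances transcript stability and expression. According to the catalogue entry, each construct in the collection carries a unique 24-bp barcode. The feature table does not annotate the barcode, so its exact position is not stated; short hits such as the U6 promoter fragment just after the ORF are probably only partial sequence matches rather than functional elements.

The construct is intended for JUND overexpression after lentiviral delivery, particularly in pooled screens where barcodes identify which transcription factor each cell received, as in directed differentiation studies.
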