Addgene plasmid #141685: TFORF0756
Purpose: Lentiviral vector for overexpressing transcription factor ORFs with unique 24-bp barcodes. Barcodes facilitate identification of transcription factors in pooled screens.
Depositing lab: Feng Zhang. Depositing organization: Broad Institute. Publication: A transcription factor atlas of directed differentiation. Joung J, Ma S, Tay T, Geiger-Schuller KR, Kirchgatterer PC, Verdine VK, Guo B, Arias-Garcia MA, Allen WE, Singh A, Kuksenko O, Abudayyeh OO, Gootenberg JS, Fu Z, Macrae RK, Buenrostro JD, Regev A, Zhang F. Cell. 2023 Jan 5;186(1):209-229.e26. doi: 10.1016/j.cell.2022.11.026. PubMed 36608654.
Backbone
  Vector backbone: pLX_TRC317
  Backbone manufacturer: Broad Institute Genetic Perturbation Platform
  Backbone size w/o insert (bp): 8264
  Vector type: Mammalian Expression, Lentiviral
  Selectable markers: Puromycin
Growth in bacteria
  Bacterial resistance: Ampicillin, 100 μg/mL
  Growth temperature: 37°C
  Growth strain: NEB Stable
  Copy number: High Copy
Gene/Insert
  Gene/Insert name: JUND
  Species: H. sapiens (human)
  Insert size (bp): 1145
  Entrez Gene: JUND (a.k.a. AP-1)
  Promoter: EF1a
  Cloning method: Unknown
  Sequencing primers: 5′ GGGTGGAGACTGAAGTTAGGCCAG; 3′ CACATAGCGTAAAAGGAGCAACATAG
Terms and licenses: Academic/Nonprofit Terms; Industry Terms: Not Available to Industry
Depositor comments: NM_005354,ENST00000252818 . The transcription factor ORF portion of this plasmid was synthesized by Genewiz. Please test multiple small colonies in case of plasmid recombination. To make this collection available in a timely manner, a portion of this collection was not fully sequenced by Addgene. If an Addgene verified full plasmid sequence is not available, please contact us prior to placing an order to request the full sequence.
How to cite: TFORF0756 was a gift from Feng Zhang (Addgene plasmid # 141685 ; http://n2t.net/addgene:141685 ; RRID:Addgene_141685)
