>Addgene plasmid #141685 | TFORF0756 | depositor partial sequence | sequence record 277192 | Insert
ACCGCCACCATGGAAACACCCTTCTACGGCGATGAGGCGCTGAGCGGCCTGGGCGGCGGCGCCAGTGGCA
GCGGCGGCAGCTTCGCGTCCCCGGGCCGCTTGTTCCCCGGGGCGCCCCCGACGGCCGCGGCCGGCAGCAT
GATGAAGAAGGACGCGCTGACGCTGAGCCTGAGTGAGCAGGTGGCGGCAGCGCTCAAGCCTGCGGCCGCG
CCGCCTCCTACCCCCCTGCGCGCCGACGGCGCCCCCAGCGCGGCACCCCCCGACGGCCTGCTCGCCTCTC
CCGACCTGGGGCTGCTGAAGCTGGCCTCCCCCGAGCTCGAGCGCCTCATCATCCAGTCCAACGGGCTGGT
CACCACCACGCCGACGAGCTCACAGTTCCTCTACCCCAAGGTGGCGGCCAGCGAGGAGCAGGAGTTCGCC
GAGGGCTTCGTCAAGGCCCTGGAGGATTTACACAAGCAGAACCAGCTCGGCGCGGGCGCGGCCGCTGCCG
CCGCCGCCGCCGCCGCCGGGGGGCCCTCGGGCACGGCCACGGGCTCCGCGCCCCCCGGCGAGCTGGCCCC
GGCGGCGGCCGCGCCCGAAGCGCCTGTCTACGCGAACCTGAGCAGCTACGCGGGCGGCGCCGGGGGCGCG
GGGGGCGCCGCGACGGTCGCCTTCGCTGCCGAACCTGTGCCCTTCCCGCCGCCGCCACCCCCAGGCGCGT
TGGGGCCGCCGCGCCTGGCTGCGCTCAAGGACGAGCCACAGACGGTGCCCGACGTGCCGAGCTTCGGCGA
GAGCCCGCCGTTGTCGCCCATCGACATGGACACGCAGGAGCGCATCAAGGCGGAGCGCAAGCGGCTGCGC
AACCGCATCGCCGCCTCCAAGTGCCGCAAGCGCAAGCTGGAGCGCATCTCGCGCCTGGAAGAGAAAGTGA
AGACCCTCAAGAGTCAGAACACGGAGCTGGCGTCCACGGCGAGCCTGCTGCGCGAGCAGGTGGCGCAGCT
CAAGCAGAAAGTCCTCAGCCACGTCAACAGCGGCTGCCAGCTGCTGCCCCAGCACCAGGTGCCCGCGTAC
TAGTAATGAACTAGTCCGTAACTTGAAAGTATTTCGATTTCTTGGCTTTATATATCTTGTGGAAAGGACG
AGAATGATGCTCCTTGTATCACTTA
