>Addgene plasmid #141685 | TFORF0756 | depositor partial sequence | sequence record 277193 | Barcode
GAATGATGCTCCTTGTATCACTTA
